Addgene plasmid #225175: pHBJT024
Purpose: (Empty Backbone) Low copy cloning vector with same multiple cloning site as pUC18 and pSU18 (SmR).
Depositing lab: Jenny-Lee Thomassin. Depositing organization: University of Saskatchewan. Publication: Generation of a plasmid series for rapid sub-cloning and use in various Enterobacteriaceae. Braun HG, Kanwal N, Rivera Lopez LF, Thomassin JL. J Biosci Bioeng. 2024 Sep 6:S1389-1723(24)00253-6. doi: 10.1016/j.jbiosc.2024.08.006. PubMed 39244484.
Backbone
  Vector backbone: Unknown
  Backbone size (bp): 5004
  Vector type: Bacterial Expression, Synthetic Biology
Growth in bacteria
  Bacterial resistance: Streptomycin, 50 μg/mL
  Growth temperature: 37°C
  Growth strain: DH5alpha
  Copy number: Low Copy
Gene/Insert
  Gene/Insert name: None
Terms and licenses: Academic/Nonprofit Terms; Industry Terms: Not Available to Industry
Depositor comments: Low copy plasmid (pSC101 ori and repA), pUC18 MCS, confers streptomycin resistance
How to cite: pHBJT024 was a gift from Jenny-Lee Thomassin (Addgene plasmid # 225175 ; http://n2t.net/addgene:225175 ; RRID:Addgene_225175)
