[The description below was written by a language model from this plasmid's Addgene catalogue record and pLannotate feature annotations shown in this document.]
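Description:
pHBJT024 is an empty, low-copy bacterial cloning vector of about 5.0 kb, described as part of a plasmid series built for rapid sub-cloning and use across various Enterobacteriaceae. The parental backbone is recorded as unknown, but replication is clearly based on the pSC101 system. The annotation shows the pSC101 origin spanning the numbering origin of the circular sequence, followed by the rep101 (RepA) coding sequence whose product is required for initiation at that origin. This pairing keeps the plasmid at low copy number. Selection is by streptomycin. The feature table places a cat promoter immediately upstream of an open reading frame matched by homology (as a fragment) to a Streptomyces griseus aminoglycoside phosphotransferase, which is most plausibly the streptomycin-resistance determinant, although the record does not name the gene explicitly.

The cloning region reproduces the pUC18 arrangement: a CAP binding site, lac promoter and lac operator lead into the pUC18/19 multiple cloning site, followed by a partial lacZα coding sequence. Sharing the polylinker with pUC18 and pSU18 lets inserts be moved between these vectors using the same restriction sites, and genes cloned in the correct orientation can be expressed from the lac promoter. Only a short lacI fragment is present, so repression would depend on the host. The record does not say whether blue/white screening is functional. Short annotated fragments of an RSF origin, bom, rop and an Acinetobacter protein appear to be remnants of assembly from other plasmids rather than functional elements. No insert is present.
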