Features (pLannotate 1.2.2; 14 found; start..end, strand, type, name):
    185..1135    +  CDS            Rep101: RepA protein needed for replication with the pSC101 origin; rep101
   1915..2048    +  rep_origin     RSF ori (fragment): Plasmids containing the RSF 1030 origin of replication can be propagated in E. coli cells that contain additional plasmids with compatible origins.
   2050..2142    +  CDS            lacI (fragment): lac repressor; lacI; The lac repressor binds to the lac operator to inhibit transcription in E. coli. This inhibition can be relieved by adding lactose or isopropyl-β-D-thiogalactopyranoside (IPTG).
   2155..2176    +  protein_bind   CAP binding site: CAP binding activates transcription in the presence of cAMP. E. coli catabolite activator protein
   2191..2221    +  promoter       lac promoter: promoter for the E. coli lac operon
   2229..2245    +  protein_bind   lac operator: The lac repressor binds to the lac operator to inhibit transcription in E. coli. This inhibition can be relieved by adding lactose or isopropyl-β-D-thiogalactopyranoside (IPTG). lac repressor encoded by lacI
   2278..2334    +  misc_feature   MCS: pUC18/19 multiple cloning site
   2337..2491    +  CDS            lacZα (fragment): LacZα fragment of β-galactosidase; lacZ fragment
   2497..2596    -  misc_feature   bom (fragment): basis of mobility region from pBR322
   2698..2733    -  CDS            rop (fragment): Rop protein, which maintains plasmids at low copy number; rop
   2828..2930    +  promoter       cat promoter: promoter of the E. coli cat gene encoding chloramphenicol acetyltransferase
   2970..3731    +  CDS            aphE (fragment): APHE_STRGR - Protein inferred from homology: Swiss-Prot protein existence level 3. The aminoglycoside phosphotransferases achieve inactivation of their antibiotic substrates by phosphorylation. From Streptomyces griseus.
   4437..4526    -  CDS            YPQR_ACICA (fragment): Protein inferred from homology: Swiss-Prot protein existence level 3. From Acinetobacter calcoaceticus.
   4919..137     +  rep_origin     pSC101 ori (across the origin): low-copy replication origin that requires the Rep101 protein
>Addgene plasmid #225175 | pHBJT024 | addgene full sequence | sequence record 444735 | Addgene NGS Result
AAAAAAAACACACAAAGGTCTAGCGGAATTTACAGAGGGTCTAGCAGAATTTACAAGTTTTCCAGCAAAG
GTCTAGCAGAATTTACAGATACCCACAACTCAAAGGAAAAGGACTAGTAATTATCATTGACTAGCCCATC
TCAATTGGTATAGTGATTAAAATCACCTAGACCAATTGAGATGTATGTCTGAATTAGTTGTTTTCAAAGC
AAATGAACTAGCGATTAGTCGCTATGACTTAACGGAGCATGAAACCAAGCTAATTTTATGCTGTGTGGCA
CTACTCAACCCCACGATTGAAAACCCTACAAGGAAAGAACGGACGGTATCGTTCACTTATAACCAATACG
CTCAGATGATGAACATCAGTAGGGAAAATGCTTATGGTGTATTAGCTAAAGCAACCAGAGAGCTGATGAC
GAGAACTGTGGAAATCAGGAATCCTTTGGTTAAAGGCTTTGAGATTTTCCAGTGGACAAACTATGCCAAG
TTCTCAAGCGAAAAATTAGAATTAGTTTTTAGTGAAGAGATATTGCCTTATCTTTTCCAGTTAAAAAAAT
TCATAAAATATAATCTGGAACATGTTAAGTCTTTTGAAAACAAATACTCTATGAGGATTTATGAGTGGTT
ATTAAAAGAACTAACACAAAAGAAAACTCACAAGGCAAATATAGAGATTAGCCTTGATGAATTTAAGTTC
ATGTTAATGCTTGAAAATAACTACCATGAGTTTAAAAGGCTTAACCAATGGGTTTTGAAACCAATAAGTA
AAGATTTAAACACTTACAGCAATATGAAATTGGTGGTTGATAAGCGAGGCCGCCCGACTGATACGTTGAT
TTTCCAAGTTGAACTAGATAGACAAATGGATCTCGTAACCGAACTTGAGAACAACCAGATAAAAATGAAT
GGTGACAAAATACCAACAACCATTACATCAGATTCCTACCTACATAACGGACTAAGAAAAACACTACACG
ATGCTTTAACTGCAAAAATTCAGCTCACCAGTTTTGAGGCAAAATTTTTGAGTGACATGCAAAGTAAGTA
TGATCTCAATGGTTCGTTCTCATGGCTCACGCAAAAACAACGAACCACACTAGAGAACATACTGGCTAAA
TACGGAAGGATCTGAGGTTCTTATGGCTCTTGTATCTATCAGTGAAGCATCAAGACTAACAAACAAAAGT
AGAACAACTGTTCACCGTTACATATCAAAGGGAAAACTGTCCATATGCACAGATGAAAACGGTGTAAAAA
AGATAGATACATCAGAGCTTTTACGAGTTTTTGGTGCATTCAAAGCTGTTCACCATGAACAGATCGACAA
TGTAACAGATGAACAGCATGTAACACCTAATAGAACAGGTGAAACCAGTAAAACAAAGCAACTAGAACAT
GAAATTGAACACCTGAGACAACTTGTTACAGCTCAACAGTCACACATAGACAGCCTGAAACAGGCGATGC
TGCTTATCGAATCAAAGCTGCCGACAACACGGGAGCCAGTGACGCCTCCCGTGGGGAAAAAATCATGGCA
ATTCTGGAAGAAATAGCGCTTTCAGCCGGCAAACCGGCTGAAGCCGGATCTGCGATTCTGATAACAAACT
AGCAACACCAGAACAGCCCGTTTGCGGGCAGCAAAACCCGTACTTTTGGACGTTCCGGCGGTTTTTTGTG
GCGAGTGGTGTTCGGGCGGTGCGCGCAAGATCCATTATGTTAAACGGGCGAGTTTACATCTCAAAACCGC
CCGCTTAACACCATCAGAAATCCTCAGCGCGATTTTAAGCACCAACCCCCCCCCGTAACACCCAAATCCA
TACTGAAAGTGGCTTTGTTGAATAAATCAGATTTCGGGTAAGTCTCCAACGCCAGCAACGCGGCCTTTTT
ACGGTTCCTGGCCTTTTGCTGGCCTTTTGCTCACATGTTCTTTCCTGCGTTATCCCCTGATTCTGTGGAT
AACCGTATTACCGCCTTTGAGTGAGCTGATACCGCTCGCCGCAGCCGAACGACCGAGCGCAGCGAGTCAG
TGAGCGAGGAAGCGGAAGAGCGCCCAATACGCAAACCGCCTCTCCCCGCGCGTTGGCCGATTCATTAATG
CAGCTGGCACGACAGGTTTCCCGACTGGAAAGCGGGCAGTGAGCGCAACGCAATTAATGTGAGTTAGCTC
ACTCATTAGGCACCCCAGGCTTTACACTTTATGCTTCCGGCTCGTATGTTGTGTGGAATTGTGAGCGGAT
AACAATTTCACACAGGAAACAGCTATGACATGATTACGAATTCGAGCTCGGTACCCGGGGATCCTCTAGA
GTCGACCTGCAGGCATGCAAGCTTGGCACTGGCCGTCGTTTTACAACGTCGTGACTGGGAAAACCCTGGC
GTTACCCAACTTAATCGCCTTGCAGCACATCCCCCTTTCGCCAGCTGGCGTAATAGCGAAGAGGCCCGCA
CCGATCGCCCTTCCCAACAGTTGCGCAGCCTGAATGGCGAATGGCGCCTGATGCGGTATTTTCTCCTTAC
GCATCTGTGCGGTATTTCACACCGCATATGGTGCACTCTCAGTACAATCTGCTCTGATGCCGCATAGTTA
AGCCAGCCCCGACACCCGCCAACACCCGCTGACGCGCCCTGACGGGCTTGTCTGCTCCCGGCATCCGCTT
ACAGACAAGCTGTGACCGTCTCCGGGAGCTGCATGTGTCAGAGGTTTTCACCGTCATCACCGAAACGCGC
GAGACGAAAGGGCCTCGTGATACGCCTATTTTTATAGGTTAATGTCATGATAATAATGGTTTCTTAGACG
TCAGGTGGCACTTTTCGGGGAAATGTGTGATCGGCACGTAAGAGGTTCCAACTTTCACCATAATGAAATA
AGATCACTACCGGGCGTATTTTTTGAGTTATCGAGATTTTCAGGAGCTAAGGAAGCTAAATTGAATCGAA
CTAATATTTTTTTTGGTGAATCGCATTCTGACTGGTTGCCTGTCAGAGGCGGAGAATCTGGTGATTTTGT
TTTTCGACGTGGTGACGGGCATGCCTTCGCGAAAATCGCACCTGCTTCCCGCCGCGGTGAGCTCGCTGGA
GAGCGTGACCGCCTCATTTGGCTCAAAGGTCGAGGTGTGGCTTGCCCCGAGGTCATCAACTGGCAGGAGG
AACAGGAGGGTGCATGCTTGGTGATAACGGCAATTCCGGGAGTACCGGCGGCTGATCTGTCTGGAGCGGA
TTTGCTCAAAGCGTGGCCGTCAATGGGGCAGCAACTTGGCGCTGTTCACAGCCTATCGGTTGATCAATGT
CCGTTTGAGCGCAGGCTGTCGCGAATGTTCGGACGCGCCGTTGATGTGGTGTCCCGCAATGCCGTCAATC
CCGACTTCTTACCGGACGAGGACAAGAGTACGCCGCAGCTCGATCTTTTGGCTCGTGTCGAACGAGAGCT
ACCGGTGCGGCTCGACCAAGAGCGCACCGATATGGTTGTTTGCCATGGTGATCCCTGCATGCCGAACTTC
ATGGTGGACCCTAAAACTCTTCAATGCACGGGTCTGATCGACCTTGGGCGGCTCGGAACAGCAGATCGCT
ATGCCGATTTGGCACTCATGATTGCTAACGCCGAAGAGAACTGGGCAGCGCCAGATGAAGCAGAGCGCGC
CTTCGCTGTCCTATTCAATGTATTGGGGATCGAAGCCCCCGACCGCGAACGCCTTGCCTTCTATCTGCGA
TTGGACCCTCTGACTTGGGGTTGATGTTCATGCCGCCTGTTTTTCCTGCTCATTGGCACGTTTCGCAACC
TGTTCTCATTGCGGACACCTTTTCCAGCCTCGTTTGGAAAGTTTCATTGCCAGACGGGACTCCTGCAATC
GTCAAGGGATTGAAACCTATAGAAGACATTGCTGATGAACTGCGCGGGGCCGACTATCTGGTATGGCGCA
ATGGGAGGGGAGCAGTCCGGTTGCTCGGTCGTGAGAACAATCTGATGTTGCTCGAATATGCCGGGGAGCG
AATGCTCTCTCACATCGTTGCCGAGCACGGCGACTACCAGGCGACCGAAATTGCAGCGGAACTAATGGCG
AAGCTGTATGCCGCATCTGAGGAACCCCTGCCTTCTGCCCTTCTCCCGATCCGGGATCGCTTTGCAGCTT
TGTTTCAGCGGGCGCGCGATGATCAAAACGCAGGTTGTCAAACTGACTACGTCCACGCGGCGATTATAGC
CGATCAAATGATGAGCAATGCCTCGGAACTGCGTGGGCTACATGGCGATCTGCATCATGAAAACATCATG
TTCTCCAGTCGCGGCTGGCTGGTGATAGATCCCGTCGGTCTGGTCGGTGAAGTGGGCTTTGGCGCCGCCA
ATATGTTCTACGATCCGGCTGACAGAGACGACCTTTGTCTCGATCCTAGACGCATTGCACAGATGGCGGA
CGCATTCTCTCGTGCGCTGGACGTCGATCCGCGTCGCCTGCTCGACCAGGCGTACGCTTATGGGTGCCTT
TCCGCAGCTTGGAACGCGGATGGAGAAGAGGAGCAACGCGATCTAGCTATCGCGGCCGCGATCAAGCAGG
TGCGACAGACGTCATACTAGCCTCGCTAACGGATTCACCACTCCGCAGACCCGCCATAAAACGCCCTGAG
AAGCCCGTGACGGGCTTTTCTTGTATTATGGGTAGTTTCCTTGCATGAATCCATAAAAGGCGCCTGTAGT
GCCATTTACCCCCATTCACTGCCAGAGCCGTGAGCGCAGCGAACTGAATGTCACGAAAAAGACAGCGACT
CAGGTGCCTGATGGTCGGAGACAAAAGGAATATTCAGCGATTTGCCCGAGCTTGCGAGGGTGCTACTTAA
GCCTTTAGGGTTTTAAGGTCTGTTTTGTAGAGGAGCAAACAGCGTTTGCGACATCCTTTTGTAATACTGC
GGAACTGACTAAAGTAGTGAGTTATACACAGGGCTGGGATCTATTCTTTTTATCTTTTTTTATTCTTTCT
TTATTCTATAAATTATAACCACTTGAATATAAAC
